>Addgene plasmid #83226 | pND-Ub22-His6-Ub I44E,L8E,V70D | depositor full sequence | sequence record 163973 | pND-Ub22-His6-Ub I44E,L8E,V70D sequence 6458 bps
CTAGTGCTTGGATTCTCACCAATAAAAAACGCCCGGCGGCAACCGAGCGTTCTGAACAAATCCAGATGGA
GTTCTGAGGTCATTACTGGATCTATCAACAGGAGTCCAAGCGAGCTCTCGAACCCCAGAGTCCCGCTCAG
AAGAACTCGTCAAGAAGGCGATAGAAGGCGATGCGCTGCGAATCGGGAGCGGCGATACCGTAAAGCACGA
GGAAGCGGTCAGCCCATTCGCCGCCAAGCTCTTCAGCAATATCACGGGTAGCCAACGCTATGTCCTGATA
GCGGTCCGCCACACCCAGCCGGCCACAGTCGATGAATCCAGAAAAGCGGCCATTTTCCACCATGATATTC
GGCAAGCAGGCATCGCCATGGGTCACGACGAGATCCTCGCCGTCGGGCATGCGCGCCTTGAGCCTGGCGA
ACAGTTCGGCTGGCGCGAGCCCCTGATGCTCTTCGTCCAGATCATCCTGATCGACAAGACCGGCTTCCAT
CCGAGTACGTGCTCGCTCGATGCGATGTTTCGCTTGGTGGTCGAATGGGCAGGTAGCCGGATCAAGCGTA
TGCAGCCGCCGCATTGCATCAGCCATGATGGATACTTTCTCGGCAGGAGCAAGGTGAGATGACAGGAGAT
CCTGCCCCGGCACTTCGCCCAATAGCAGCCAGTCCCTTCCCGCTTCAGTGACAACGTCGAGCACAGCTGC
GCAAGGAACGCCCGTCGTGGCCAGCCACGATAGCCGCGCTGCCTCGTCCTGCAGTTCATTCAGGGCACCG
GACAGGTCGGTCTTGACAAAAAGAACCGGGCGCCCCTGCGCTGACAGCCGGAACACGGCGGCATCAGAGC
AGCCGATTGTCTGTTGTGCCCAGTCATAGCCGAATAGCCTCTCCACCCAAGCGGCCGGAGAACCTGCGTG
CAATCCATCTTGTTCAATCATGCGAAACGATCCTCATCCTGTCTCTTGATCAGATCTTGATCCCCTGCGC
CATCAGATCCTTGGCGGCAAGAAAGCCATCCAGTTTACTTTGCAGGGCTTCCCAACCTTACCAGAGGGCG
CCCCAGCTGGCAATTCCGACGTCTAAGAAACCATTATTATCATGACATTAACCTATAAAAATAGGCGTAT
CACGAGGCCCTTTCGTCTTCACCTCGAGTCCCTATCAGTGATAGAGATTGACATCCCTATCAGTGATAGA
GATACTGAGCACATCAGCAGGACGCACTGACCGAATTCATTAAAGAGGAGAAAGGTACCATGGTTCGACC
ATTGAACTGCATCGTCGCCGTGTCCCAAAATATGGGGATTGGCAAGAACGGAGACCTACCCTGGCCTCCG
CTCAGGAACGAGTTCAAGTACTTCCAAAGAATGACCACAACCTCTTCAGTGGAAGGTAAACAGAATCTGG
TGATTATGGGTAGGAAAACCTGGTTCTCCATTCCTGAGAAGAATCGACCTTTAAAGGACAGAATTAATAT
AGTTCTCAGTAGAGAACTCAAAGAACCACCACGAGGAGCTCATTTTCTTGCCAAAAGTTTGGATGATGCC
TTAAGACTTATTGAACAACCGGAATTGGCATTAATTAAGGCGGCTCAGCGGGCTCGGGAAGCGGAGCGGG
ATCTGGCAGCGGCGGTAGCGCAGGCAGCAGCGGGTCAAGCGGTGCCTCGAGCGGCGCGGCCGCAAATGTC
GTACTACCATCACCATCACCATCACGATTACGATATCCCAACGACCGAAAACCTGTATTTTCAGGGCGCC
ATGGGATCCATGCAGATCTTCGTGAAGACTGAAACTGGTAAGACCATCACCCTCGAGGTGGAGCCCAGTG
ACACCATCGAGAATGTCAAGGCAAAGATCCAAGATAAGGAAGGCATTCCTCCTGATCAGCAGAGGTTGGA
GTTTGCCGGAAAACAGCTGGAAGATGGTCGTACCCTGTCTGACTACAACATCCAGAAAGAGTCCACCTTG
CACCTGGATCTCCGTCTCAGAGGTGGGTGAGAATTCTAAGGAAATCCATTATGTCTTCTTCTAAACGTAT
TGCTAAAGAACTAAGTGATCTAGAAAGAGATCCACCTACTTCATGTTCAGCCGGTCCAGTCGGCGATGAT
CTATATCACTGGCAAGCATCCATCATGGGACCTGCCGATTCCCCATATGCCGGCGGTGTTTTCTTCTTGT
CTATCCATTTCCCAACCGACTACCCATTCAAGCCACCAAAGATCTCCTTCACAACCAAGATATATCATCC
AAATATCAATGCCAATGGTAACATCTGTCTGGACATCCTAAAGGATCAATGGTCTCCAGCTCTAACTCTA
TCGAAGGTCCTATTATCCATCTGTTCTTTGTTAACAGACGCTAATCCTGACGATCCTTTAGTACCAGAAA
TCGCTCATATCTACAAGACTGACAGACCCAAGTACGAAGCTACAGCCAGAGAATGGACAAAGAAATACGC
TGTATAAGGCGCGCCACAATTCCGACAGGAAACAGCTATGCTTCCCCGGAAGCGGGAGATCGTCGCCGGC
GAGGTCGAGGACTTGCAGAAGAAGACCCGCGCCGGGGAGGGGGAGGTCACTAGGGAGGAAGGAGACGCAG
CCATGGCAGGGAGGGGGAACGAGATCGACGAGGACCTGCACAGCCGCCAGCTCGCCGTCTATGGGCGCGA
GACCATGAAGCGCCTCTTCGGCTCCAACGTCCTCGTCTCTGGACTCCAGGGTCTCGGTGCTGAGATCGCA
AAGAACCTTGTCCTTGCGGGTGTCAAGTCTGTAACCTTGCATGATGATGGTAACGTGGAGCTGTGGGACT
TATCAAGCAACTTCTTCCTCTCGGAGAATGATGTTGGGCAAAACCGTGCTCAAGCTTGTGTACAGAAGCT
ACAAGAGCTGAACAATGCTGTCCTCGTCTCTGCCTTAACCGGTGATTTGACCAAGGAGCACCTTTCTAAA
TTCCAGGCCGTTGTCTTCACTGATATCAGCTTAGATAAAGCAATTGAATTTGATGATTACTGCCACAGCC
AACAGCCACCCATTGCGTTCATCAAGTCTGAAGTTCGTGGTCTTTTTGGCAGTGTTTTTTGTGACTTTGG
TCCTGAATTTACTGTTTTGGATGTGGATGGAGAGGAACCACATACAGGAATTGTTGCATCAATCAGCAAT
GACAATCCAGCACTTGTATCTTGTGTGGACGATGAGCGTCTGGAGTTCCAGGATGGTGATCTAGTTGTTT
TCTCTGAAGTCCATGGAATGACTGAGCTGAATGATGGAAAACCAAGAAAAGTTAAGAATGCAAGGCCTTA
CTCTTTCTTCTTGGAAGAAGACACTTCCTCATTTGGCGCATATGTTAGAGGTGGTATTGTCACACAGGTC
AAGCCACCGAAGGTTATTAAATTCAAACCCTTGAAAGAGGCCATGTCAGAGCCGGGAGAATTTCTCATGA
GTGATTTCTCCAAATTTGAGCGGCCACCTCTTCTGCATTTGGCATTCCAAGCTTTGGATAAGTTTAGGAC
TGAGTTGAGCAGATTCCCTGTTGCTGGGTCCACTGATGATGTGCAAAGGGTGATAGAGTATGCTATTAGC
ATTAATGATACTCTGGGAGATAGGAAACTTGAAGAAATTGACAAAAAGCTCCTGCATCATTTTGCCAGTG
GTTCCAGGGCTGTTCTGAATCCTATGGCTGCGATGTTTGGTGGTATTGTGGGTCAGGAGGTAGTGAAAGC
TTGCTCAGGGAAATTTCATCCACTTTATCAGTTCTTCTATTTTGATTCTGTCGAGTCTCTCCCTGTTGAC
CCCTTGGAGCCTGGTGATTTGAAGCCGAAGAACAGTAGATATGATGCTCAAATCAGCGTATTTGGATCTA
AGCTTCAAAACAAACTGGAGGAAGCAAAAATCTTTATGGTCGGTTCTGGGGCACTTGGATGTGAGTTCTT
GAAGAACCTGGCACTAATGGGTATTTCTTGCAGCCAGAATGGAAATCTGACTCTGACAGATGATGATGTC
ATTGAAAAGAGTAATCTGAGCCGCCAATTTCTTTTCCGTGACTGGAACATTGGGCAACCTAAGTCCACAG
TTGCTGCTACAGCTGCTATGGTAATTAATCCTAAACTTCATGTCGAGGCCCTTCAGAACAGAGCAAGTCC
TGAGACTGAAAATGTGTTTAATGATGCCTTCTGGGAGAACCTTGATGCTGTTGTCAATGCCCTTGACAAT
GTTACTGCAAGAATGTACATAGACTCCAGATGTGTATATTTCCAGAAGCCACTTTTGGAATCTGGGACTC
TGGGTGCTAAATGCAATACACAGATGGTCATCCCTCACCTAACAGAGAACTATGGGGCTTCAAGGGATCC
ACCTGAAAAGCAGGCACCTATGTGCACTGTACATTCATTTCCTCATAACATTGATCATTGCCTAACCTGG
GCTAGGTCTGAGTTTGAGGGTTTACTTGAGAAGACTCCCACTGAAGTAAATGCTTTCCTGTCAAATCCTA
CTACATACATAAGTGCAGCAAGAACTGCTGGTGATGCACAGGCTAGAGATCAGCTTGAACGTGTTATTGA
GTGTCTTGACAGAGACAAGTGCGAGACGTTCCAGGATTCTATTACCTGGGCCCGGCTTAAGTTTGAGGAT
TACTTCTCCAACCGTGTGAAGCAGCTGACGTTCACTTTCCCAGAAGACTCGATGACCAGCTCTGGTGCTC
CTTTCTGGTCTGCTCCAAAGCGGTTCCCACGACCTGTGGAGTTCTCGTCCAGTGATCAGAGTCAGCTTAG
CTTTATTTTGGCTGCTGCAATATTGAGGGCAGAGACTTTTGGAATACCCATACCTGAGTGGGCCAAAACC
CCAAACAAGCTGGCTGCTGAAGCTGTCGACAAGGTGATTGTCCCGGATTTTCAACCAAAGCAGGGGGTTA
AGATAGTTACACATGAGAAGGCCACTAGTCTGTCCTCTGCATCTGTTGACGACGCTGCTGTCATTGAAGA
GCTTATTGCCAAGTTAGAAGAAGTTTCCAAAACACTGCCATCAGGGTTCCACATGAACCCAATACAGTTT
GAGAAGGATGATGACACAAACTTCCATATGGATGTGATAGCTGGTTTTGCCAACATGAGGGCAAGGAACT
ACAGCATTCCTGAAGTGGACAAGCTCAAGGCCAAGTTTATAGCCGGCAGGATCATCCCAGCTATCGCCAC
CTCCACCGCGATGGCCACTGGCCTCGTCTGCCTTGAGCTTTACAAAGCCCTTGCTGGTGGACACAAGGTT
GAAGACTACCGCAACACGTTTGCAAACCTCGCTATCCCTCTCTTCTCCATTGCTGAACCAGTTCCACCCA
AGACCATCAAGCACCAGGAGTTGTCGTGGACGGTCTGGGACCGGTGGACTGTGACGGGCAACATCACGCT
GAGGGAGCTCCTGGAGTGGCTCAAGGAGAAGGGCCTGAACGCTTACAGCATATCCTGTGGCACCTCGCTG
CTGTACAACTCCATGTTCCCCAGGCACAAGGAACGGCTTGACAGGAAGGTAGTTGATGTTGCCAGGGAGG
TGGCCAAGATGGAGGTGCCCTCTTACCGGCGTCATCTCGACGTCGTGGTGGCGTGTGAGGATGACGACGA
CAATGATGTCGACATCCCACTTGTGTCGGTCTACTTCCGCTGACCTAGGCGTTCGGCTGCGGCGAGCGGT
ATCAGCTCACTCAAAGGCGGTAATACGGTTATCCACAGAATCAGGGGATAACGCAGGAAAGAACATGTGA
GCAAAAGGCCAGCAAAAGGCCAGGAACCGTAAAAAGGCCGCGTTGCTGGCGTTTTTCCATAGGCTCCGCC
CCCCTGACGAGCATCACAAAAATCGACGCTCAAGTCAGAGGTGGCGAAACCCGACAGGACTATAAAGATA
CCAGGCGTTTCCCCCTGGAAGCTCCCTCGTGCGCTCTCCTGTTCCGACCCTGCCGCTTACCGGATACCTG
TCCGCCTTTCTCCCTTCGGGAAGCGTGGCGCTTTCTCAATGCTCACGCTGTAGGTATCTCAGTTCGGTGT
AGGTCGTTCGCTCCAAGCTGGGCTGTGTGCACGAACCCCCCGTTCAGCCCGACCGCTGCGCCTTATCCGG
TAACTATCGTCTTGAGTCCAACCCGGTAAGACACGACTTATCGCCACTGGCAGCAGCCACTGGTAACAGG
ATTAGCAGAGCGAGGTATGTAGGCGGTGCTACAGAGTTCTTGAAGTGGTGGCCTAACTACGGCTACACTA
GAAGGACAGTATTTGGTATCTGCGCTCTGCTGAAGCCAGTTACCTTCGGAAAAAGAGTTGGTAGCTCTTG
ATCCGGCAAACAAACCACCGCTGGTAGCGGTGGTTTTTTTGTTTGCAAGCAGCAGATTACGCGCAGAAAA
AAAGGATCTCAAGAAGATCCTTTGATCTTTTCTACGGGGTCTGACGCTCAGTGGAACGAAAACTCACGTT
AAGGGATTTTGGTCATGA
Features (pLannotate 1.2.2; 11 found; start..end, strand, type, name):
     12..106     -  terminator     lambda t0 terminator: transcription terminator from phage lambda
    140..931     -  CDS            neo: KKA2_KLEPN - Also known as kan, nptII. Experimental evidence at protein level: Swiss-Prot protein existence level 1. Resistance to kanamycin, neomycin, paromomycin, ribostamycin, butirosin and gentamicin B. From Klebsiella pneumoniae.
    963..1082    -  CDS            tnpA (fragment): TN5P_ECOLX - Also known as tnp. Experimental evidence at protein level: Swiss-Prot protein existence level 1. Mediates transposition of transposon Tn5 by a 'cut and paste' mechanism. First, the monomeric transposase binds the 19 bp inverted DNA repeats flanking the transposon. Then, dimerization of the DNA- bound transposase creates a synaptic DNA complex. After nicking of the first DNA strand, excision of the transposon proceeds through a series of intermediates. The transposase then mediates the insertion of the transposon at a new site by strand transfer. The activity of the wild- type tran
   1149..1222    +  promoter       PLtetO-1 promoter: modified phage lambda PL promoter with tet operator sites (Lutz and Bujard, 1997)
   1250..1570    +  CDS            DHFR (fragment): mouse dihydrofolate reductase; Mus musculus Dhfr
   1686..1705    +  CDS            8xHis (fragment): 8xHis affinity tag
   1727..1747    +  CDS            TEV site: tobacco etch virus (TEV) protease recognition and cleavage site
   1760..1987    +  CDS            UBIQ_CERCA: Experimental evidence at protein level: Swiss-Prot protein existence level 1. Ubiquitin exists either covalently attached to another protein, or free (unanchored). When covalently bound, it is conjugated to target proteins via an isopeptide bond either as a monomer (monoubiquitin), a polymer linked via different Lys residues of the ubiquitin (polyubiquitin chains) or a linear polymer linked via the initiator Met of the ubiquitin (linear polyubiquitin chains). Polyubiquitin chains, when attached to a target protein, have different functions depending on the Lys residue of the ubiquitin that is
   2011..2454    +  CDS            UBC4: UBC4_YEAST - Experimental evidence at protein level: Swiss-Prot protein existence level 1. Catalyzes the covalent attachment of ubiquitin to other proteins. Mediates the selective degradation of short-lived and abnormal proteins. Mediates ubiquitination of PEX5. From Saccharomyces cerevisiae (strain ATCC 204508 / S288c) (Baker's yeast).
   2488..5640    +  CDS            UBA1: UBE11_WHEAT - Experimental evidence at protein level: Swiss-Prot protein existence level 1. Activates ubiquitin by first adenylating its C-terminal glycine residue with ATP, and thereafter linking this residue to the side chain of a cysteine residue in E1, yielding a ubiquitin-E1 thioester and free AMP. From Triticum aestivum (Wheat).
   5794..6382    -  rep_origin     ori: high-copy-number ColE1/pMB1/pBR322/pUC origin of replication
