[The description below was written by a language model from this plasmid's Addgene catalogue record and pLannotate feature annotations shown in this document.]
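Description:
pND-Ub22-His6-Ub I44E,L8E,V70D is a bacterial expression plasmid built on a modified pZE21 backbone for use in E. coli. It is maintained at high copy from a ColE1/pMB1-type origin and selected with kanamycin through the neo (nptII) gene, which is followed by a lambda t0 terminator; a short remnant of the Tn5 transposase lies next to the resistance gene. The catalogue lists a total size of 6380 bp, while the depositor's full sequence is 6458 nt.

The payload is a single cassette transcribed from the PLtetO-1 promoter, a phage lambda PL derivative carrying tet operator sites. Its first coding region is the N-terminal fragment of mouse dihydrofolate reductase (nDHFR, residues 1-108), joined through a flexible linker to a His tag and human ubiquitin. The annotation also detects a TEV protease site between the tag and ubiquitin. Downstream in the same orientation are the S. cerevisiae E2 conjugating enzyme UBC4 and the E1 activating enzyme UBA1, given as "Ta" in the catalogue and matched to wheat (Triticum aestivum) in the feature table. Together these reconstitute a ubiquitylation apparatus in bacteria, which lack one.

The plasmid belongs to a bacterial genetic selection system for discovering ubiquitylation cascades. The use of only a DHFR fragment suggests a split-DHFR design in which a complementary fragment is supplied from a partner construct, although the record does not describe that partner. The ubiquitin here carries the substitutions I44E, L8E and V70D, residues generally known to form ubiquitin's hydrophobic recognition patch. This variant therefore probably serves as an interaction-deficient comparison to wild-type ubiquitin, though the record does not state its intended role.
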