Addgene plasmid #83226: pND-Ub22-His6-Ub I44E,L8E,V70D
Purpose: Expresses the nDHFR-link1-His6-Ub (I44E,L8E,V70D), UBC4 Sc and UBA1Ta in E.coli
Depositing lab: Gali Prag. Publication: A bacterial genetic selection system for ubiquitylation cascade discovery. Levin-Kravets O, Tanner N, Shohat N, Attali I, Keren-Kaplan T, Shusterman A, Artzi S, Varvak A, Reshef Y, Shi X, Zucker O, Baram T, Katina C, Pilzer I, Ben-Aroya S, Prag G. Nat Methods. 2016 Nov;13(11):945-952. doi: 10.1038/nmeth.4003. Epub 2016 Oct 3. PubMed 27694912.
Backbone
  Vector backbone: pZE21
  Backbone size w/o insert (bp): 2219
  Total vector size (bp): 6380
  Modifications to backbone: The pND-Ub vector is based on a modified pZE21 vector, contacting the pLtetO-1. cDNAs were amplified by polymerase chain reaction (PCR), digested and sub-cloned into the vectors. The mouse cDNA of the nDHFR fragment (residues 1-108) was PCR-amplified and sub-cloned between the KpnI and PacI sites (the PacI site was inserted into the vector by PCR) into the pZE21 vector. Then a flexible linker (Figure 4) was constructed a using two-step PCR method and digested with PacI and NotI (the NotI site was inserted into the vector by PCR) and cloned into the vector downstream to the pLtetO1-nDHFR. Ubiquitylation apparatus cassettes containing a His6-Ub-E2-E1 were PCR-amplified from pGEN plasmids expressing different E2s or Ub mutants (Keren-Kaplan et al, 2011) and sub-cloned as fusion to the C-terminus of the nDHFR-linker1 into the NotI and AvrII endonuclease recognition sites.
  Vector type: Bacterial Expression
Growth in bacteria
  Bacterial resistance: Kanamycin, 50 μg/mL
  Growth temperature: 37°C
  Growth strain: DH5alpha
  Copy number: High Copy
Gene/Insert 1
  Gene/Insert name: ubiquitin ubq (alt name: UbQ)
  Species: H. sapiens (human)
  Insert size (bp): 231
  Mutation: I44E,L8E,V70D
  Entrez Gene: UBC (a.k.a. HMG20)
  Tag / fusion protein: nDHFR-link1-His6-Ub
Gene/Insert 2
  Gene/Insert name: ubc 4
  Species: S. cerevisiae (budding yeast)
  Entrez Gene: UBC4 (a.k.a. YBR082C)
Gene/Insert 3
  Gene/Insert name: Uba1
  Species: Ta
Terms and licenses: Academic/Nonprofit Terms; Industry Terms: Not Available to Industry
How to cite: pND-Ub22-His6-Ub I44E,L8E,V70D was a gift from Gali Prag (Addgene plasmid # 83226)
