>Addgene plasmid #83226 | pND-Ub22-His6-Ub I44E,L8E,V70D | addgene partial sequence | sequence record 163958 | pBRforEco 5'-AATAGGCGTATCACGAGGC-3'
TGATAGAGATTGACATCCCTATCAGTGATAGAGATACTGAGCACATCAGCAGGACGCACTGACCGAATTC
ATTAAAGAGGAGAAAGGTACCATGGTTCGACCATTGAACTGCATCGTCGCCGTGTCCCAAAATATGGGGA
TTGGCAAGAACGGAGACCTACCCTGGCCTCCGCTCAGGAACGAGTTCAAGTACTTCCAAAGAATGACCAC
AACCTCTTCAGTGGAAGGTAAACAGAATCTGGTGATTATGGGTAGGAAAACCTGGTTCTCCATTCCTGAG
AAGAATCGACCTTTAAAGGACAGAATTAATATAGTTCTCAGTAGAGAACTCAAAGAACCACCACGAGGAG
CTCATTTTCTTGCCAAAAGTTTGGATGATGCCTTAAGACTTATTGAACAACCGGAATTGGCATTAATTAA
GGCGGCTCAGCGGGCTCGGGAAGCGGAGCGGGATCTGGCAGCGGCGGTAGCGCAGGCAGCAGCGGGTCAA
GCGGTGCCTCGAGCGGCGCGGCCGCAAATGTCGTACTACCATCACCATCACCATCACGATTACGATATCC
CAACGACCGAAAACCTGTATTTTCAGGGCGCCATGGGATCCATGCAGATCTTCGTGAAGACTGAAACTGG
TAAGACCATCACCCTCGAGGTGGAGCCCAGTGACACCATCGAGAATGTCAAGGCAAAGATCCAAGATAAG
GAAGGCATTCCTCCTGATCAGCAGAGGTTGGAGTTTGCCGGAAAACAGCTGGAAGATGGTCGTACCCTGT
CTGACTACAACATCCAGAAAGAGTCCACCTTGCACCTGGATCTCCGTCTCAGAGGTGGGTGAGAATTCTA
AGGAAATCCATTATGTCTTCTTCTAAACGTATTGCTAAAGAACTAAGTGATCTAGAAAGAGATCCACCTA
CTTCATGTTCAGCCGGTCCAGTCGGCGATGATCTATATCACTGGCAAGCATCCATCATGGGACCTGCCGA
TTCCCCATATGCCGGCGGTGTTTTCTTCTTGTCTATC
