>Addgene plasmid #83226 | pND-Ub22-His6-Ub I44E,L8E,V70D | addgene partial sequence | sequence record 163961 | mCAZ1-R 5'-CTTCAAGCCTCCATCCACAT-3'
AAAGACCACGAACTTCAGACTTGATGAACGCAATGGGTGGCTGTTGGCTGTGGCAGTAATCATCAAATTC
AATTGCTTTATCTAAGCTGATATCAGTGAAGACAACGGCCTGGAATTTAGAAAGGTGCTCCTTGGTCAAA
TCACCGGTTAAGGCAGAGACGAGGACAGCATTGTTCAGCTCTTGTAGCTTCTGTACACAAGCTTGAGCAC
GGTTTTGCCCAACATCATTCTCCGAGAGGAAGAAGTTGCTTGATAAGTCCCACAGCTCCACGTTACCATC
ATCATGCAAGGTTACAGACTTGACACCCGCAAGGACAAGGTTCTTTGCGATCTCAGCACCGAGACCCTGG
AGTCCAGAGACGAGGACGTTGGAGCCGAAGAGGCGCTTCATGGTCTCGCGCCCATAGACGGCGAGCTGGC
GGCTGTGCAGGTCCTCGTCGATCTCGTTCCCCCTCCCTGCCATGGCTGCGTCTCCTTCCTCCCTAGTGAC
CTCCCCCTCCCCGGCGCGGGTCTTCTTCTGCAAGTCCTCGACCTCGCCGGCGACGATCTCCCGCTTCCGG
GGAAGCATAGCTGTTTCCTGTCGGAATTGTGGCGCGCCTTATACAGCGTATTTCTTTGTCCATTCTCTGG
CTGTAGCTTCGTACTTGGGTCTGTCAGTCTTGTAGATATGAGCGATTTCTGGTACTAAAGGATCGTCAGG
ATTAGCGTCTGTTAACAAAGAACAGATGGATAATAGGACCTTCGATAGAGTTAGAGCTGGAGACCATTGA
TCCTTTAGGATGTCCAGACAGATGTTACCATTGGCATTGATATTTGGATGATATATCTTGGTTGTGAAGG
AGA
